Addgene plasmid #145533: pGBW-m4046493
Purpose: Yeast Expression plasmid for SARS-CoV-2 E (envelope)
Depositing lab: Ginkgo Bioworks & Benjie Chen. Depositing organization: Ginkgo Bioworks.
Backbone
  Vector backbone: AmpR; 2u URA3
  Backbone size w/o insert (bp): 4078
  Vector type: Yeast Expression
  Selectable markers: URA3
Growth in bacteria
  Bacterial resistance: Ampicillin, 100 μg/mL
  Growth temperature: 37°C
  Growth strain: DH5alpha
  Copy number: High Copy
Gene/Insert
  Gene/Insert name: SARS-CoV-2 E (envelope) (alt names: envelope protein; E protein)
  Species: S. cerevisiae (budding yeast); Severe acute respiratory syndrome coronavirus 2
  Insert size (bp): 221
  Mutation: wt
  Entrez Gene: E (a.k.a. GU280_gp04)
  Promoter: pGAL1
  Tag / fusion protein: Cleavable thrombin;StrepII (C terminal on backbone)
  Cloning method: Unknown
Resource information
  A portion of this plasmid was derived from a plasmid made by: GinkgoBioworks
Depositor comments: NCBI Reference Sequence: YP_009724392.1Created by gene synthesis with Not1 site.
How to cite: pGBW-m4046493 was a gift from Ginkgo Bioworks & Benjie Chen (Addgene plasmid # 145533 ; http://n2t.net/addgene:145533 ; RRID:Addgene_145533)
