[The description below was written by a language model from this plasmid's Addgene catalogue record and pLannotate feature annotations shown in this document.]
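Description:
pGBW-m4046493 is a yeast episomal expression plasmid for producing the SARS-CoV-2 envelope (E) protein in Saccharomyces cerevisiae. It is a shuttle vector. In E. coli it replicates from a ColE1/pUC-type origin, recorded as high copy, and is selected with ampicillin through a β-lactamase gene that the annotation places downstream of a cat promoter. In yeast it is maintained at multiple copies by the 2μ origin and selected by uracil prototrophy through URA3 and its own promoter; URA3 can also be counterselected with 5-FOA. A short rop annotation lies next to AmpR. The bacterial modules are flanked by the T3Te, T7Te and tonB terminators, which presumably insulate them from read-through transcription. The sequenced plasmid is about 5 kb.

The payload is the wild-type E open reading frame, made by gene synthesis. It sits between the galactose-inducible, Gal4-regulated GAL1 promoter and a CYC1 terminator fragment. According to the catalogue entry, the backbone supplies a C-terminal thrombin-cleavable StrepII tag. The feature table does not annotate this tag separately, but there is a short unannotated gap between the end of the E coding sequence and the terminator where it would be expected to lie. Such a tag would allow affinity capture on Strep-Tactin resin, followed by removal of the tag with protease.

E is a small membrane protein that acts as a viroporin, forming pentameric ion-conducting pores, and it contributes to virus assembly and morphogenesis. The construct therefore suits galactose-controlled expression of tagged E protein in yeast, for purification or functional study.
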