Features (pLannotate 1.2.2; 13 found; start..end, strand, type, name):
     25..466     +  promoter       GAL1 promoter: S. cerevisiae GAL1; inducible promoter, regulated by Gal4
    478..702     +  CDS            E: VEMP_SARS2 - Experimental evidence at protein level: Swiss-Prot protein existence level 1. Plays a central role in virus morphogenesis and assembly. Acts as a viroporin and self-assembles in host membranes forming pentameric protein-lipid pores that allow ion transport. Also plays a role in the induction of apoptosis (By similarity). Regulates the localization of S protein at cis-Golgi, the place of virus budding (PubMed:33229438). May act by slowing down the cell secretory pathway (PubMed:33229438). May interfere with tight-junction stability by interacting with host MPP5. This would result i
    773..945     +  terminator     CYC1 terminator (fragment): S. cerevisiae CYC1; transcription terminator for CYC1
    981..1157    +  promoter       URA3 promoter (fragment): S. cerevisiae URA3
   1158..1961    +  CDS            URA3: orotidine-5'-phosphate decarboxylase, required for uracil biosynthesis; S. cerevisiae URA3; yeast auxotrophic marker, counterselectable with 5-fluoroorotic acid (5-FOA)
   2044..3026    -  rep_origin     2μ ori: yeast 2μ plasmid origin of replication
   3104..3133    +  terminator     T3Te terminator: phage T3 early transcription terminator
   3155..3742    +  rep_origin     ori: high-copy-number ColE1/pMB1/pBR322/pUC origin of replication
   3754..3781    -  terminator     T7Te terminator: phage T7 early transcription terminator
   3805..3996    -  CDS            rop: Rop protein, which maintains plasmids at low copy number; rop
   3997..4857    -  CDS            AmpR: β-lactamase; bla; confers resistance to ampicillin, carbenicillin, and related antibiotics
   4858..4960    -  promoter       cat promoter: promoter of the E. coli cat gene encoding chloramphenicol acetyltransferase
   4961..4992    -  terminator     tonB terminator: bidirectional E. coli tonB-P14 transcription terminator
>Addgene plasmid #145533 | pGBW-m4046493 | addgene full sequence | sequence record 298328 | Addgene NGS Result
GCGGCCGCTTGCTATATTGAAGTACGGATTAGAAGCCGCCGAGCGGGCGACAGCCCTCCGACGGAAGACT
CTCCTCCGTGCGTCCTCGTCTTCACCGGTCGCGTTCCTGAAACGCAGATGTGCCTCGCGCCGCACTGCTC
CGAACAATAAAGATTCTACAATACTAGCTTTTATGGTTATGAAGAGGAAAAATTGGCAGTAACCTGGCCC
CACAAACCTTCAAATTAACGAATCAAATTAACAACCATAGGATGATAATGCGATTAGTTTTTTAGCCTTA
TTTCTGGGGTAATTAATCAGCGAAGCGATGATTTTTGATCTATTAACAGATATATAAATGGAAAAGCTGC
ATAACCACTTTAACTAATACTTTCAACATTTTCAGTTTGTATTACTTCTTATTCAAATGTCATAAAAGTA
TCAACAAAAAATTGTTAATATACCTCTATACTTTAACGTCAAGGAGAAAAAACTATAATGTACTCATTCG
TTTCGGAAGAGACAGGTACGTTAATAGTTAATAGCGTACTTCTTTTTCTTGCTTTCGTGGTATTCTTGCT
AGTTACACTAGCCATCCTTACTGCGCTTCGATTGTGTGCGTACTGCTGCAATATTGTTAACGTGAGTCTT
GTAAAACCTTCTTTTTACGTTTACTCTCGTGTTAAAAATCTGAATTCTTCTAGAGTTCCTGATCTTCTGG
TCCTCGTGCCGAGAGGTTCTTGGAGCCATCCGCAGTTTGAAAAATAAACAGGCCCCTTTTCCTTTGTCGA
TATCATGTAATTAGTTATGTCACGCTTACATTCACGCCCTCCTCCCACATCCGCTCTAACCGAAAAGGAA
GGAGTTAGACAACCTGAAGTCTAGGTCCCTATTTATTTTTTTTAATAGTTATGTTAGTATTAAGAACGTT
ATTTATATTTCAAATTTTTCTTTTTTTTCTGTACAAAGCGGCCGCCGAACCACTAGTGCACTGCAGTACA
CGGTTTCCTTGAAATTTTTTTGATTCGGTAATCTCCGAACAGAAGGAAGAACGAAGGAAGGAGCACAGAC
TTAGATTGGTATATATACGCATATGTAGTGTTGAAGAAACATGAAATTGCCCAGTATTCTTAACCCAACT
GCACAGAACAAAAACGTGCAGGAAACGAAGATAAATCATGTCGAAAGCTACATATAAGGAACGTGCTGCT
ACTCATCCTAGTCCTGTTGCTGCCAAGCTATTTAATATCATGCACGAAAAGCAAACAAACTTGTGTGCTT
CATTGGATGTTCGTACCACCAAGGAATTACTGGAGTTAGTTGAAGCATTAGGTCCCAAAATTTGTTTACT
AAAAACACATGTGGATATCTTGACTGATTTTTCCATGGAGGGCACAGTTAAGCCGCTAAAGGCATTATCC
GCCAAGTACAATTTTTTACTCTTCGAGGACAGAAAATTTGCTGACATTGGTAATACAGTCAAATTGCAGT
ACTCTGCGGGTGTATACAGAATAGCAGAATGGGCAGACATTACGAATGCACACGGTGTGGTGGGCCCAGG
TATTGTTAGCGGTTTGAAGCAGGCGGCAGAAGAAGTAACAAAGGAACCTAGAGGCCTTTTGATGTTAGCA
GAATTGTCATGCAAGGGCTCCCTATCTACTGGAGAATATACTAAGGGTACTGTTGACATTGCGAAGAGCG
ACAAAGATTTTGTTATCGGCTTTATTGCTCAAAGAGACATGGGTGGAAGAGATGAAGGTTACGATTGGTT
GATTATGACACCCGGTGTGGGTTTAGATGACAAGGGAGATGCATTGGGTCAACAGTATAGAACCGTGGAT
GATGTGGTTTCTACAGGATCTGACATTATTATTGTTGGAAGAGGACTATTTGCAAAGGGAAGGGATGCTA
AGGTAGAGGGTGAACGTTACAGAAAAGCAGGCTGGGAAGCATATTTGAGAAGATGCGGCCAGCAAAACTA
AAAAACTGTATTATAAGTAAATGCATGTATACTAAACTCACAAATTAGAGCTTCAATTTAATTATATCAG
TTATTACCCGAGTAACGAAGCATCTGTGCTTCATTTTGTAGAACAAAAATGCAACGCGAGAGCGCTAATT
TTTCAAACAAAGAATCTGAGCTGCATTTTTACAGAACAGAAATGCAACGCGAAAGCGCTATTTTACCAAC
GAAGAATCTGTGCTTCATTTTTGTAAAACAAAAATGCAACGCGAGAGCGCTAATTTTTCAAACAAAGAAT
CTGAGCTGCATTTTTACAGAACAGAAATGCAACGCGAGAGCGCTATTTTACCAACAAAGAATCTATACTT
CTTTTTTGTTCTACAAAAATGCATCCCGAGAGCGCTATTTTTCTAACAAAGCATCTTAGATTACTTTTTT
TCTCCTTTGTGCGCTCTATAATGCAGTCTCTTGATAACTTTTTGCACTGTAGGTCCGTTAAGGTTAGAAG
AAGGCTACTTTGGTGTCTATTTTCTCTTCCATAAAAAAAGCCTGACTCCACTTCCCGCGTTTACTGATTA
CTAGCGAAGCTGCGGGTGCATTTTTTCAAGATAAAGGCATCCCCGATTATATTCTATACCGATGTGGATT
GCGCATACTTTGTGAACAGAAAGTGATAGCGTTGATGATTCTTCATTGGTCAGAAAATTATGAACGGTTT
CTTCTATTTTGTCTCTATATACTACGTATAGGAAATGTTTACATTTTCGTATTGTTTTCGATTCACTCTA
TGAATAGTTCTTACTACAATTTTTTTGTCTAAAGAGTAATACTAGAGATAAACATAAAAAATGTAGAGGT
CGAGTTTAGATGCAAGTTCAAGGAGCGAAAGGTGGATGGGTAGGTTATATAGGGATATAGCACAGAGATA
TATAGCAAAGAGATACTTTTGAGCAATGTTTGTGGAAGCGGTATTCGCAATATTTTAGTAGCTCGTTACA
GTCCGGTGCGTTTTTGGTTTTTTGAAAGTGCGTCATCAGAGCGCTTTTGGTTTTCAAAAGCGCTCTGAAG
TTCCTATACTTTCTAGCTAGAGAATAGGAACTTCCCGAGCGGCCGCGTGTTACAAGCTTGACTCCAGCGT
AACTGGACTGCAATCAACTCACTGGCTCACCTTCACGGGTGGGCCTTTCTTCGGTAGAAAATCAAAGGAT
CTTCTTGAGATCCTTTTTTTCTGCGCGTAATCTGCTGCTTGCAAACAAAAAAACCACCGCTACCAGCGGT
GGTTTGTTTGCCGGATCAAGAGCTACCAACTCTTTTTCCGAGGTAACTGGCTTCAGCAGAGCGCAGATAC
CAAATACTGTTCTTCTAGTGTAGCCGTAGTTAGGCCACCACTTCAAGAACTCTGTAGCACCGCCTACATA
CCTCGCTCTGCTAATCCTGTTACCAGTGGCTGCTGCCAGTGGCGATAAGTCGTGTCTTACCGGGTTGGAC
TCAAGACGATAGTTACCGGATAAGGCGCAGCGGTCGGGCTGAACGGGGGGTTCGTGCACACAGCCCAGCT
TGGAGCGAACGACCTACACCGAACTGAGATACCTACAGCGTGAGCTATGAGAAAGCGCCACGCTTCCCGA
AGGGAGAAAGGCGGACAGGTATCCGGTAAGCGGCAGGGTCGGAACAGGAGAGCGCACGAGGGAGCTTCCA
GGGGTAAACGCCTGGTATCTTTATAGTCCTGTCGGGTTTCGCCACCTCTGACTTGAGCATCGATTTTTGT
GATGCTCGTCAGGGGGGCGGAGCCTATGGAAAAACGCCAGCAACGCAGAAAGGCCCACCCGAAGGTGAGC
CAGGTGATTACATTTGGGCCCTCATCAGAGGTTTTCACCGTCATCACCGAAACGCGCGAGGCAGCTGCGG
TAAAGCTCATCAGCGTGGTCGTGAAGCGATTCACAGATGTCTGCCTGTTCATCCGCGTCCAGCTCGTTGA
GTTTCTCCAGAAGCGTTAATGTCTGGCTTCTGATAAAGCGGGCCATGTTAAGGGCGGTTTTTTCCTGTTT
GGTCACTTACCAATGCTTAATCAGTGAGGCACCTATCTCAGCGATCTGTCTATTTCGTTCATCCATAGTT
GCCTGACTCCCCGTCGTGTAGATAACTACGATGCGGGAGGGCTTACCATCTGGCCCCAGTGCTGCAATGA
TACCGCGAGACCCACGCTCACCGGCTCCAGATTTATCAGCAATAAACCAGCCAGCCGGGAGGGCCGAGCG
CAGAAGTGATCCTGCAACTTTATCCGCCTCCATCCAGTCTATTAATTGTTGCCGGGAAGCTAGAGTAAGT
AGTTCGCCAGTTAATAGTTTGCGCAACGTTGTTGCCATTGCTACAGGCATCGTGGTGTCACGCTCGTCGT
TTGGTATGGCTTCATTCAGCTCCGGTTCCCAACGATCAAGGCGAGTTACATGATCCCCCATGTTGTGCAA
AAAAGCGGTTAGCTCCTTCGGTCCTCCGATCGTTGCCAGAAGTAAGTTGGCCGCAGTGTTATCACTCATG
GTTATGGCAGCACTGCATAATTCTCTTACTGTCATGCCATCCGTGAGATGCTTTTCTGTGACTGGTGAGT
ACTCAACCAAGTCATTCTGAGAATAGTGTATGCGGCGACCGAGTTGCTCTTGCCCGGCGTCAATACGGGA
TAATACCGCGCCACATAGCAGAACTTTAAAAGTGCTCATCATTGGAAAACGTTCTTCGGGGCGTAAACTC
TCAAGGATCTTACCGCTGTTGAGATCCAGTTCGATGTAACCCACTCGTGCACCCAACTGATCTTCAGCAT
CTTTTACTTTCACCAGCGTTTCTGGGTGAGCAAAAACAGGAAGGCAAAATGCCGCAAAAAAGGGAATAAG
GGCGACACGGAAATGTTGAATACTCATTTTAGCTTCCTTAGCTCCTGAAAATCTCGATAACTCAAAAAAT
ACGCCCGGTAGTGATCTTATTTCATTATGGTGAAAGTTGGAACCTCTTACGTGCCGATCAAGTCAAAAGC
CTCCGGTCGGAGGCTTTTGACTTTCTGCTATGGAGGTCAGGTATGATTTAAATGGTCAGTTAGA
